>Addgene plasmid #223451 | pEY104 | addgene full sequence | sequence record 441784 | Addgene NGS Result
TCACACAGGAAACAGCTATGACCATGATTACGCCAAGCTGTAAGTTTAAACATGATCTTACTAACTAACT
ATTCTCATTTAAATTTTCAGAGCTTAAAAATGGCTGAAATCACTCACAACGATGGATACGCTAACAACTT
GGAAATGAAATAAGCTTGCATGCCTGCAGTTTGCAGAACTTGGAGACCTTCAATATTGATATCTATCTGT
TATCAGAAATTCTTATGGAGCAGTATTCACTTCTTTAACAAAAATCACATTCATGAGGCAAACATTTCGG
GTAAGGTATGTTTTTATTTTCCAACACATGCAAATCTTGCTTCTAGAAAGAATAAAAGTGCGCCCTTATT
GAGAATTATGGAAATTTTTGTCGCGTGCGACCGGCTTCTGATGTAGCGTTTGAGGAGAGGAGCAGATGAA
GGCAGGTCCTTCCGGCGCCGCCCGGATTTGGATTCCTTCTTTGCTGCTTACTCCTACTGCTCCGAAAATT
GGCTAGAGGTCGACGAAATGGGTGGAGACCGGCGGTCCCCTTCAGAAAACGACAGACATGCAAACGACAC
ATATGAATGTATATAGGGAACAAGAGTTTCCATACTCATAGTGCTCATTAGAATAGCACGGATCGTGTTT
CGCCTCTCGCCTTGTTAACCGAATCTGCCCCCGTGTGCCCCGGCTGCTTGTGTTGTGTCACACAAGACTA
ACGCCCTCTTATCCTTTCCATTCTCTTAAAATCCATTTCTAGAGTTGAAAACTTTATTTTTATTCAATAC
TCAAATCATGGTACCGGTAAGCGAAAGTTTATTTTAATAAATAAATGGGGAAAGCCCATCACAATTGGGC
TGGTAATGGCGACAATTATTAACTGAAAAATATAGACGTCGTCCCAGACTCATGACATAAAGACTATTAT
TAGTTAACTCACTCACTTTCATTGAAACTTATAATGAGCCCTCGAAAACCGTTCCATTCTCTCATCTCAC
AAATATTGCCCTAAATTTCAAACTTTCAAAAATGTTAGACTGTTGACCTCGAGTAAATTTCAAACTTATA
CTAACAACATATATAATTGGAAGTTACTGTTAGGTAAAGTGTCACTACTAAATGAAAAATTGAAACGTAA
TGTAAAATGAAACACATTGAAAAAAGAAATGATGAAAACCTCAGAATTCTAATCGAAAATAGTAAATCTG
CGCTGAGCAAAAAAAAAAATATGACTTTTAAAAATACAAATAATTGTCCGTGGAGTGCATTTTCAAAATT
GTTGCCAATTAAACCAATATCAAAACTGTTACAAAAACTATTATTTTTGAGGAAGAAAAATGAAGTAAAT
ACATACACTTTTAAAAAGTTTTTTGATTCCTTTAGGGATTGTACAATTCTTCACTTTCAAATAATATGTT
CGTTTTTTCTTACTTTACACAATTACAACCGTTACGTGATAACGCCATGTGAATAAAACACTTTCCAAAA
TTATGAACTGCCAAATTTGAAAAATGTATACACAAAACTGGGTGTTTTTGAACGTTTTGGTTTCTTTTTT
TTTGTGATAATTAAATTCGGAGATCAATTATTCTTGATTCATGCTCTGCTCCCAACTCCAAAGTATTTTT
TTTTGTTGAATAAGTACAAGAAGCCAAGTAGGTGTCAGCAACTTGTATAGGGAGATTATTTTTTTATGAT
CCCATCCTTTTTTGAGATAACTTACCTACCGATTAGAACATTCTTTACAATAACTTTGTAAAAAGTCATT
TATTGCCTTTTATTTTGTGCACAAATCCAAATCCTTTACAAATACACCAGACAACTTTTTCCTCCCACCT
AATTTTATAAGACAGTTTTTGTTATGTAATGTTTCTTTTTTTTCCCATTTTCTCCCATTATTGGTTTCCT
CCCGTTAAGAATCTCGAATTTCTACGCACACGTCGCCGCCGCAAAAATACGTAATAGGGGTGGCGGTGGC
ATAGAATCTTCCTTTCATTTTTCGTTTCTTCAACTTTTTTCCTACACATCGGCGGCTCATTGTTAAATCC
ATTCTTTTGAGAGGGAGAAGATGCTTGAAGCCCGGGATTGGCCAAAGGACCCAAAGGTATGTTTCGAATG
ATACTAACATAACATAGAACATTTTCAGGAGGACCCTTGCTTGGAGGGTACCGAGCTCAGAAAAAATGAC
CGCTCCAAAGAAGAAGCGCAAGGTTCCAGTCGAGAAGATGACTGCCCCAAAAAAGAAACGTAAGGTCCCG
CGGGTAAGTTTAAACAGTTCGGTACTAACTAACCATACATATTTAAATTTTCAGCGCGCTGTGTCAAAAG
GAGAAGAGCTTATTAAGGAGAATATGCGTTCCAAGCTCTACCTCGAGGGATCCGTCAACGGACACCAATT
CAAGTGCACCCACGAGGGAGAGGGAAAGCCATACGAGGGAAAGCAAACCAACCGTATCAAGGTCGTCGAG
GGAGGACCACTCCCATTCGCCTTCGACATCCTCGCCACCCACTTCATGTACGGATCCAAGGTAAGTTTAA
ACATATATATACTAACTAACCCTGATTATTTAAATTTTCAGGTCTTCATCAAGTACCCAGCCGACCTCCC
AGACTACTTCAAGCAATCCTTCCCAGAGGGATTCACCTGGGAGCGTGTCATGGTCTTCGAGGACGGAGGA
GTCCTCACCGCCACCCAAGACACCTCCCTCCAAGACGGAGAGCTCATCTACAACGTCAAGGTCCGTGGAG
TCAACTTCCCAGCCAACGGACCAGTCATGCAAAAGAAGACCCTCGGATGGGAGCCATCCACCGAGACCAT
GTACCCAGCCGACGGAGGACTCGAGGGACGTTGCGACAAGGTAAGTTTAAACATGATTTTACTAACTAAC
TAATCTGATTTAAATTTTCAGGCCCTCAAGCTCGTCGGAGGAGGACACCTCCACGTCAACTTCAAGACCA
CCTACAAGTCCAAGAAGCCAGTCAAGATGCCAGGAGTCCACTACGTCGACCGTCGTCTCGAGCGTATCAA
GGAGGCCGACAACGAGACCTACGTCGAGCAATACGAGCACGCCGTCGCCCGTTACTCCAACCTCGGAGGA
GGAATGGACGAGCTCTACAAGCCTAGGATACCGGTGGGTGAAGACCCACCAAAGCCATCTGCCAAGGGAG
CCAAGAAGGCCGCCAAGACCGTTACGAAGCCAAAGGACGGAAAGAAGAGACGTCATGCCCGTAAGGAATC
ATACTCCGTCTACATCTACCGTGTCCTCAAGCAAGTTCATCCAGACACTGGAGTTTCCTCCAAAGCCATG
TCTATCATGAACTCTTTTGTCAACGATGTCTTCGAGCGTATTGCTGCTGAAGCATCCCGTCTTGCTCACT
ACAACAAGCGTTCCACAATCTCATCCCGCGAAATTCAGACCGCTGTCCGTCTGATCCTTCCAGGAGAGCT
TGCCAAGCACGCCGTGTCTGAGGGAACCAAGGCCGTTACCAAGTACACTTCCAGCAAGTAGGAATTCCAA
CTGAGCGCCGGTCGCTACCATTACCAACTTGTCTGGTGTCAAAAATAATAGGGGCCGCTGTCATCAGAGT
AAGTTTAAACTGAGTTCTACTAACTAACGAGTAATATTTAAATTTTCAGCATCTCGCGCCCGTGCCTCTG
ACTTCTAAGTCCAATTACTCTTCAACATCCCTACATGCTCTTTCTCCCTGTGCTCCCACCCCCTATTTTT
GTTATTATCAAAAAACTTCTCTTAATTTCTTTGTTTTTTAGCTTCTTTTAAGTCACCTCTAACAATGAAA
TTGTGTAGATTCAAAAATAGAATTAATTCGTAATAAAAAGTCGAAAAAAATTGTGCTCCCTCCCCCCATT
AATAATAATTCTATCCCAAAATCTACACAATGTTCTGTGTACACTTCTTATGTTTTTTACTTCTGATAAA
TTTTTTTGAAACATCATAGAAAAAACCGCACACAAAATACCTTATCATATGTTACGTTTCAGTTTATGAC
CGCAATTTTTATTTCTTCGCACGTCTGGGCCTCTCATGACGTCAAATCATGCTCATCGTGAAAAAGTTTT
GGAGTATTTTTGGAATTTTTCAATCAAGTGAAAGTTTATGAAATTAATTTTCCTGCTTTTGCTTTTTGGG
GTTTCCCCTATTGTTTGTCAAGATTTCGAGGACGGCGTTTTTCTTGCTAAAATCACAAGTATTGATGAGC
ACGATGCAAGAAAGATCGGAAGAAGGTTTGGGTTTGAGGCTCAGTGGAAGGTGAGTAGAAGTTGATAATT
TGAAAGTGGAGTAGTGTCTATGGGGTTTTTGCCTTAAATGACAGAATACATTCCCAATATACCAAACATA
ACTGTTTCCTACTAGTCGGCCGTACGGGCCCTTTCGTCTCGCGCGTTTCGGTGATGACGGTGAAAACCTC
TGACACATGCAGCTCCCGGAGACGGTCACAGCTTGTCTGTAAGCGGATGCCGGGAGCAGACAAGCCCGTC
AGGGCGCGTCAGCGGGTGTTGGCGGGTGTCGGGGCTGGCTTAACTATGCGGCATCAGAGCAGATTGTACT
GAGAGTGCACCATATGCGGTGTGAAATACCGCACAGATGCGTAAGGAGAAAATACCGCATCAGGCGGCCT
TAAGGGCCTCGTGATACGCCTATTTTTATAGGTTAATGTCATGATAATAATGGTTTCTTAGACGTCAGGT
GGCACTTTTCGGGGAAATGTGCGCGGAACCCCTATTTGTTTATTTTTCTAAATACATTCAAATATGTATC
CGCTCATGAGACAATAACCCTGATAAATGCTTCAATAATATTGAAAAAGGAAGAGTATGAGTATTCAACA
TTTCCGTGTCGCCCTTATTCCCTTTTTTGCGGCATTTTGCCTTCCTGTTTTTGCTCACCCAGAAACGCTG
GTGAAAGTAAAAGATGCTGAAGATCAGTTGGGTGCACGAGTGGGTTACATCGAACTGGATCTCAACAGCG
GTAAGATCCTTGAGAGTTTTCGCCCCGAAGAACGTTTTCCAATGATGAGCACTTTTAAAGTTCTGCTATG
TGGCGCGGTATTATCCCGTATTGACGCCGGGCAAGAGCAACTCGGTCGCCGCATACACTATTCTCAGAAT
GACTTGGTTGAGTACTCACCAGTCACAGAAAAGCATCTTACGGATGGCATGACAGTAAGAGAATTATGCA
GTGCTGCCATAACCATGAGTGATAACACTGCGGCCAACTTACTTCTGACAACGATCGGAGGACCGAAGGA
GCTAACCGCTTTTTTGCACAACATGGGGGATCATGTAACTCGCCTTGATCGTTGGGAACCGGAGCTGAAT
GAAGCCATACCAAACGACGAGCGTGACACCACGATGCCTGTAGCAATGGCAACAACGTTGCGCAAACTAT
TAACTGGCGAACTACTTACTCTAGCTTCCCGGCAACAATTAATAGACTGGATGGAGGCGGATAAAGTTGC
AGGACCACTTCTGCGCTCGGCCCTTCCGGCTGGCTGGTTTATTGCTGATAAATCTGGAGCCGGTGAGCGT
GGGTCTCGCGGTATCATTGCAGCACTGGGGCCAGATGGTAAGCCCTCCCGTATCGTAGTTATCTACACGA
CGGGGAGTCAGGCAACTATGGATGAACGAAATAGACAGATCGCTGAGATAGGTGCCTCACTGATTAAGCA
TTGGTAACTGTCAGACCAAGTTTACTCATATATACTTTAGATTGATTTAAAACTTCATTTTTAATTTAAA
AGGATCTAGGTGAAGATCCTTTTTGATAATCTCATGACCAAAATCCCTTAACGTGAGTTTTCGTTCCACT
GAGCGTCAGACCCCGTAGAAAAGATCAAAGGATCTTCTTGAGATCCTTTTTTTCTGCGCGTAATCTGCTG
CTTGCAAACAAAAAAACCACCGCTACCAGCGGTGGTTTGTTTGCCGGATCAAGAGCTACCAACTCTTTTT
CCGAAGGTAACTGGCTTCAGCAGAGCGCAGATACCAAATACTGTTCTTCTAGTGTAGCCGTAGTTAGGCC
ACCACTTCAAGAACTCTGTAGCACCGCCTACATACCTCGCTCTGCTAATCCTGTTACCAGTGGCTGCTGC
CAGTGGCGATAAGTCGTGTCTTACCGGGTTGGACTCAAGACGATAGTTACCGGATAAGGCGCAGCGGTCG
GGCTGAACGGGGGGTTCGTGCACACAGCCCAGCTTGGAGCGAACGACCTACACCGAACTGAGATACCTAC
AGCGTGAGCTATGAGAAAGCGCCACGCTTCCCGAAGGGAGAAAGGCGGACAGGTATCCGGTAAGCGGCAG
GGTCGGAACAGGAGAGCGCACGAGGGAGCTTCCAGGGGGAAACGCCTGGTATCTTTATAGTCCTGTCGGG
TTTCGCCACCTCTGACTTGAGCGTCGATTTTTGTGATGCTCGTCAGGGGGGCGGAGCCTATGGAAAAACG
CCAGCAACGCGGCCTTTTTACGGTTCCTGGCCTTTTGCTGGCCTTTTGCTCACATGTTCTTTCCTGCGTT
ATCCCCTGATTCTGTGGATAACCGTATTACCGCCTTTGAGTGAGCTGATACCGCTCGCCGCAGCCGAACG
ACCGAGCGCAGCGAGTCAGTGAGCGAGGAAGCGGAAGAGCGCCCAATACGCAAACCGCCTCTCCCCGCGC
GTTGGCCGATTCATTAATGCAGCTGGCACGACAGGTTTCCCGACTGGAAAGCGGGCAGTGAGCGCAACGC
AATTAATGTGAGTTAGCTCACTCATTAGGCACCCCAGGCTTTACACTTTATGCTTCCGGCTCGTATGTTG
TGTGGAATTGTGAGCGGATAACAATT
Features (pLannotate 1.2.2; 14 found; start..end, strand, type, name):
    152..169     -  misc_feature   MCS (fragment): pUC18/19 multiple cloning site
   2243..2294    +  CDS            mEGFP (fragment): monomeric enhanced GFP, optimized with synthetic introns for expression in C. elegans
   2301..3101    +  CDS            CyOFP1: CyOFP1 is a basic (constitutively fluorescent) long stokes shift fluorescent protein published in 2016, derived from Entacmaea quadricolor. It is reported to be a very rapidly-maturing monomer with moderate acid sensitivity.
   3126..3488    +  CDS            his-11: H2B1_CAEEL - Experimental evidence at protein level: Swiss-Prot protein existence level 1. Core component of nucleosome. Nucleosomes wrap and compact DNA into chromatin, limiting DNA accessibility to the cellular machineries which require DNA as a template. Histones thereby play a central role in transcription regulation, DNA repair, DNA replication and chromosomal stability. DNA accessibility is regulated via a complex set of post-translational modifications of histones, also called histone code, and nucleosome remodeling. From Caenorhabditis elegans.
   4098..4250    +  CDS            aex-5 (fragment): AEX5_CAEEL - Also known as kpc-3 From Caenorhabditis elegans.
   4378..4413    +  CDS            rop (fragment): Rop protein, which maintains plasmids at low copy number; rop
   4515..4614    +  misc_feature   bom (fragment): basis of mobility region from pBR322
   4712..4816    +  promoter       AmpR promoter: bla
   4817..5677    +  CDS            AmpR: β-lactamase; bla; confers resistance to ampicillin, carbenicillin, and related antibiotics
   5848..6436    +  rep_origin     ori: high-copy-number ColE1/pMB1/pBR322/pUC origin of replication
   6619..6711    +  CDS            lacI (fragment): lac repressor; lacI; The lac repressor binds to the lac operator to inhibit transcription in E. coli. This inhibition can be relieved by adding lactose or isopropyl-β-D-thiogalactopyranoside (IPTG).
   6724..6745    +  protein_bind   CAP binding site: CAP binding activates transcription in the presence of cAMP. E. coli catabolite activator protein
   6760..6790    +  promoter       lac promoter: promoter for the E. coli lac operon
   6798..6814    +  protein_bind   lac operator: The lac repressor binds to the lac operator to inhibit transcription in E. coli. This inhibition can be relieved by adding lactose or isopropyl-β-D-thiogalactopyranoside (IPTG). lac repressor encoded by lacI
