[The description below was written by a language model from this plasmid's Addgene catalogue record and pLannotate feature annotations shown in this document.]
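Description:
pEY104 is a C. elegans expression plasmid built on the pPD95.62 backbone, one of the reporter constructs associated with the NeuroPAL multicolor atlas for whole-brain neuronal identification. It is maintained in E. coli through a high-copy ColE1/pUC-type origin and selected with ampicillin via the β-lactamase gene and its native promoter. Remnants of the pUC-style cloning region (lac promoter, lac operator, CAP binding site, a lacI fragment and a piece of the multiple cloning site), along with short rop and bom fragments, are vector carry-over rather than functional parts of the payload.

The recorded insert is mgl-1 from C. elegans, assembled by Gibson cloning, and the stated purpose indicates that it serves as the driver of reporter expression. The feature table does not annotate this element. However, roughly 2 kb of unannotated sequence lies between the cloning-site fragment and the reporter, which is where the mgl-1 regulatory sequence would be expected to sit; its exact boundaries are not stated. Downstream, a very short fragment annotated as worm-optimized mEGFP immediately precedes the complete CyOFP1 coding sequence, a long-Stokes-shift orange fluorescent protein. CyOFP1 is followed closely by his-11, which encodes C. elegans histone H2B. This arrangement is consistent with a histone fusion that tethers the fluorophore to chromatin, giving the nuclear signal described in the record. The 3' UTR is not annotated as such, and a short aex-5 fragment match lies downstream of the reporter.

The plasmid is intended for worm transgenesis to label mgl-1-expressing neurons with nuclear CyOFP1. The record refers users to the NeuroPAL publication for the expression pattern.
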