Addgene plasmid #223451: pEY104
Purpose: mgl-1 fluorescent neural reporter driving nuclear CyOFP1 expression (refer to NeuroPAL paper for expression)
Depositing lab: Oliver Hobert & Eviatar Yemini. Depositing organization: Columbia University. Publication: NeuroPAL: A Multicolor Atlas for Whole-Brain Neuronal Identification in C. elegans. Yemini E, Lin A, Nejatbakhsh A, Varol E, Sun R, Mena GE, Samuel ADT, Paninski L, Venkatachalam V, Hobert O. Cell. 2021 Jan 7;184(1):272-288.e11. doi: 10.1016/j.cell.2020.12.012. Epub 2020 Dec 29. PubMed 33378642.
Backbone
  Vector backbone: pPD95.62
  Vector type: Worm Expression
Growth in bacteria
  Bacterial resistance: Ampicillin, 100 μg/mL
  Growth temperature: 37°C
  Growth strain: DH5alpha
  Copy number: Unknown
Gene/Insert
  Gene/Insert name: mgl-1
  Species: C. elegans (nematode)
  Entrez Gene: mgl-1
  Cloning method: Gibson Cloning
Terms and licenses: Academic/Nonprofit Terms; Industry Terms: Not Available to Industry
How to cite: pEY104 was a gift from Oliver Hobert & Eviatar Yemini (Addgene plasmid # 223451 ; http://n2t.net/addgene:223451 ; RRID:Addgene_223451)
